>Addgene plasmid #161894 | pDest-302 (attR4-attR2) | addgene full sequence | sequence record 322147 | Addgene NGS Result
GCCAGGGTTTTCCCAGTCACGACGTTGTAAAACGACGGCCAGTGAATTATCAACTTTGTATAGAAAAGTT
GAACGAGAAACGTAAAATGATATAAATATCAATATATTAAATTAGATTTTGCATAAAAAACAGACTACAT
AATACTGTAAAACACAACATATCCAGTCACTATGGCGGCCGCATTAGGCACCCCAGGCTTTACACTTTAT
GCTTCCGGCTCGTATAATGTGTGGATTTTGAGTTAGGATCCGTCGAGATTTTCAGGAGCTAAGGAAGCTA
AAATGGAGAAAAAAATCACTGGATATACCACCGTTGATATATCCCAATGGCATCGTAAAGAACATTTTGA
GGCATTTCAGTCAGTTGCTCAATGTACCTATAACCAGACCGTTCAGCTGGATATTACGGCCTTTTTAAAG
ACCGTAAAGAAAAATAAGCACAAGTTTTATCCGGCCTTTATTCACATTCTTGCCCGCCTGATGAATGCTC
ATCCGGAACTCCGTATGGCAATGAAAGACGGTGAGCTGGTGATATGGGATAGTGTTCACCCTTGTTACAC
CGTTTTCCATGAGCAAACTGAAACGTTTTCATCGCTCTGGAGTGAATACCACGACGATTTCCGGCAGTTT
CTACACATATATTCGCAAGATGTGGCGTGTTACGGTGAAAACCTGGCCTATTTCCCTAAAGGGTTTATTG
AGAATATGTTTTTCGTCTCAGCCAATCCCTGGGTGAGTTTCACCAGTTTTGATTTAAACGTGGCCAATAT
GGACAACTTCTTCGCCCCCGTTTTCACCATGGGCAAATATTATACGCAAGGCGACAAGGTGCTGATGCCG
CTGGCGATTCAGGTTCATCATGCCGTTTGTGATGGCTTCCATGTCGGCAGAATGCTTAATGAATTACAAC
AGTACTGCGATGAGTGGCAGGCGGGGCGTAATCTAGAGGATCCGGCTTACTAAAAGCCAGATAACAGTAT
GCGTATTTGCGCGCTGATTTTTGCGGTATAAGAATATATACTGATATGTATACCCGAAGTATGTCAAAAA
GAGGTATGCTATGAAGCAGCGTATTACAGTGACAGTTGACAGCGACAGCTATCAGTTGCTCAAGGCATAT
ATGATGTCAATATCTCCGGTCTGGTAAGCACAACCATGCAGAATGAAGCCCGTCGTCTGCGTGCCGAACG
CTGGAAAGCGGAAAATCAGGAAGGGATGGCTGAGGTCGCCCGGTTTATTGAAATGAACGGCTCTTTTGCT
GACGAGAACAGGGGCTGGTGAAATGCAGTTTAAGGTTTACACCTATAAAAGAGAGAGCCGTTATCGTCTG
TTTGTGGATGTACAGAGTGATATTATTGACACGCCCGGGCGACGGATGGTGATCCCCCTGGCCAGTGCAC
GTCTGCTGTCAGATAAAGTCCCCCGTGAACTTTACCCGGTGGTGCATATCGGGGATGAAAGCTGGCGCAT
GATGACCACCGATATGGCCAGTGTGCCGGTCTCCGTTATCGGGGAAGAAGTGGCTGATCTCAGCCACCGC
GAAAATGACATCAAAAACGCCATTAACCTGATGTTCTGGGGAATATAAATGTCAGGCTCCCTTATACACA
GCCAGTCTGCAGGTCGACCATAGTGACTGGATATGTTGTGTTTTACAGTATTATGTAGTCTGTTTTTTAT
GCAAAATCTAATTTAATATATTGATATTTATATCATTTTACGTTTCTCGTTCAACTTTCTTGTACAAAGT
TGATAGCTTGGCGTAATCATGGTCATAGCTGTTTCCTGTGTGAAATTGTTATCCGCTGGTATCAGCTCAC
TCAAAGGCGGTAATACGGTTATCCACAGAATCAGGGGATAACGCAGGAAAGAACATGTAGCCTCGACTGT
GCCTTCTAGTTGCCAGCCATCTGTTGTTTGCCCCTCCCCCGTGCCTTCCTTGACCCTGGAAGGTGCCACT
CCCACTGTCCTTTCCTAATAAAATGAGGAAATTGCATCGCATTGTCTGAGTAGGTGTCATTCTATTCTGG
GGGGTGGGGTGGGGCAGGACAGCAAGGGGGAGGATTGGGAAGACAATAGCAGGCATGCTGGGGATGCGGT
GGGCTCTATGGCTTCTGAGGCGGAAAGAACCAGCTGGGGAAGCTTGAATTCACATGTGAGCAAAAGGCCA
GCAAAAGGCCAAGAACCGTAAAAAGGCCGCGTTGCTGGCGTTTTTCCATAGGCTCCGCCCCCCTGACGAG
CATCACAAAAATCGACGCTCAAGTCAGAGGTGGCGAAACCCGACAGGACTATAAAGATACCAGGCGTTTC
CCCCTGGAAGCTCCCTCGTGCGCTCTCCTGTTCCGACCCTGCCGCTTACCGGATACCTGTCCGCCTTTCT
CCCTTCGGGAAGCGTGGCGCTTTCTCATAGCTCACGCTGTAGGTATCTCAGTTCGGTGTAGGTCGTTCGC
TCCAAGCTGGGCTGTGTGCACGAACCCCCCGTTCAGCCCGACCGCTGCGCCTTATCCGGTAACTATCGTC
TTGAGTCCAACCCGGTAAGACACGACTTATCGCCACTGGCAGCAGCCACTGGTAACAGGATTAGCAGAGC
GAGGTATGTAGGCGGTGCTACAGAGTTCTTGAAGTGGTGGCCTAACTACGGCTACACTAGAAGAACAGTA
TTTGGTATCTGCGCTCTGCTGAAGCCAGTTACCTTCGGAAAAAGAGTTGGTAGCTCTTGATCCGGCAAAC
AAACCACCGCTGGTAGCGGTGGTTTTTTTGTTTGCAAGCAGCAGATTACGCGCAGAAAAAAAGGATCTCA
AGAAGATCCTTTGATCTTTTCTACGGGGTCTGACGCTCAGTGGAACGAAAACTCACGTTAAGGGATTTTG
GTCATGAGATTATCAAAAAGGATCTTCACCTAGATCCTTTTAAATTAAAAATGAAGTTTTAAATCAATCT
AAAGTATATATGAGTAAACTTGGTCTGACAGTTACCAATGCTTAATCAGTGAGGCACCTATCTCAGCGAT
CTGTCTATTTCGTTCATCCATAGTTGCCTGACTCCCCGTCGTGTAGATAACTACGATACGGGAGGGCTTA
CCATCTGGCCCCAGTGCTGCAATGATACCGCGAGACCCACGCTCACCGGCTCCAGATTTATCAGCAATAA
ACCAGCCAGCCGGAAGGGCCGAGCGCAGAAGTGGTCCTGCAACTTTATCCGCCTCCATCCAGTCTATTAA
TTGTTGCCGGGAAGCTAGAGTAAGTAGTTCGCCAGTTAATAGTTTGCGCAACGTTGTTGCCATTGCTACA
GGCATCGTGGTGTCACGCTCGTCGTTTGGTATGGCTTCATTCAGCTCCGGTTCCCAACGATCAAGGCGAG
TTACATGATCCCCCATGTTGTGCAAAAAAGCGGTTAGCTCCTTCGGTCCTCCGATCGTTGTCAGAAGTAA
GTTGGCTGCAGTGTTATCACTCATGGTTATGGCAGCACTGCATAATTCTCTTACTGTCATGCCATCCGTA
AGATGCTTTTCTGTGACTGGTGAGTACTCAACCAAGTCATTCTGAGAATAGTGTATGCGGCGACCGAGTT
GCTCTTGCCCGGCGTCAATACGGGATAATACCGCGCCACATAGCAGAACTTTAAAAGTGCTCATCATTGG
AAAACGTTCTTCGGGGCGAAAACTCTCAAGGATCTTACCGCTGTTGAGATCCAGTTCGATGTAACCCACT
CGTGCACCCAACTGATCTTCAGCATCTTTTACTTTCACCAGCGTTTCTGGGTGAGCAAAAACAGGAAGGC
AAAATGCCGCAAAAAAGGGAATAAGGGCGACACGGAAATGTTGAATACTCATACTCTTCCTTTTTCAATA
TTATTGAAGCATTTATCAGGGTTATTGTCTCATGAGCGGATACATATTTGAATGTATTTAGAAAAATAAA
CAAATAGGGGTTCCGCGCACATTTCCCCGAAAAGTGCCACCTGACGTCTAAGAAACCATTATTATCATGA
CATTAACCTATAAAAATAGGCGTATCACGAGGCCCTTTCGTCTCGCGCGTTTCGGTGATGACGGTGAAAA
CCTCTGACACATGCAGCTCCCGGAGACGGTCACAGCTTGTCTGTAAGCGGATGCCGGGAGCAGACAAGCC
CGTCAGGGCGTGTCAGCGGGTGTTGGCGGGTGTCGGGGCTGGCTTAACTATGCGGCATCAGAGCAGATTG
TACTGAGAGTGCACCATATGCGGTGTGAAATACCGCACAGATGCGTAAGGAGAAAATACCGCATCAGGCG
CCATTCGCCATTCAGGCTGCGCAACTGTTGGGAAGGGCGATCGGTGCGGGCCTCTTCGCTATTACGCCAG
CTGGCGAAAGGGGGATGTGCTGCAAGGCGATTAAGTTGGGTAAC
Features (pLannotate 1.2.2; 17 found; start..end, strand, type, name):
     51..71      +  protein_bind   attB4: mutant version of attB; core recombination site for the Gateway® BP reaction BP Clonase™
     55..174     +  protein_bind   attR1: mutant version of attR; recombination site for the Gateway® LR reaction LR Clonase™
    199..229     +  promoter       lac UV5 promoter: E. coli lac promoter with an "up" mutation
    253..282     +  promoter       cat promoter (fragment): promoter of the E. coli cat gene encoding chloramphenicol acetyltransferase
    283..963     +  CDS            CmR: chloramphenicol acetyltransferase confers resistance to chloramphenicol
   1120..1278    +  CDS            ccdA (fragment): CCDA_ECO57 - Also known as H, letA. Experimental evidence at protein level: Swiss-Prot protein existence level 1. Antitoxin component of a type II toxin-antitoxin (TA) system which inhibits the post-segregational killing (PSK) of plasmid-free cells, also referred to as a plasmid addiction system. Binds to and blocks the activity of CcdB; will also remove bound CcdB protein from the CcdB-GyrA complex by forming a CcdA-CcdB complex, a process termed rejuvenation. Functions as a transcriptional corepressor for the ccdAB operon, repression also requires CcdB (By similarity). From Escherichia coli
   1283..1588    +  CDS            ccdB: CcdB, a bacterial toxin that poisons DNA gyrase; ccdB; Plasmids containing the ccdB gene cannot be propagated in standard E. coli strains.
   1629..1752    -  protein_bind   attR3: mutant version of attR; recombination site for the Gateway® LR reaction LR Clonase™
   1812..1878    -  rep_origin     RSF ori (fragment): Plasmids containing the RSF 1030 origin of replication can be propagated in E. coli cells that contain additional plasmids with compatible origins.
   1887..2111    +  polyA_signal   bGH poly(A) signal: bovine growth hormone polyadenylation signal
   2115..2141    +  promoter       SV40 promoter (fragment): SV40 enhancer and early promoter
   2213..2801    -  rep_origin     ori: high-copy-number ColE1/pMB1/pBR322/pUC origin of replication
   2972..3832    -  CDS            AmpR: β-lactamase; bla; confers resistance to ampicillin, carbenicillin, and related antibiotics
   3833..3937    -  promoter       AmpR promoter: bla
   4032..4067    +  CDS            rop (fragment): Rop protein, which maintains plasmids at low copy number; rop
   4169..4268    +  misc_feature   bom (fragment): basis of mobility region from pBR322
   4274..47      -  CDS            lacZα (fragment) (across the origin): LacZα fragment of β-galactosidase; lacZ fragment
