[The description below was written by a language model from this plasmid's Addgene catalogue record and pLannotate feature annotations shown in this document.]
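Description:
pDest-302 (attR4-attR2) is an empty Multisite Gateway destination vector built on a pUC19 backbone and intended for assembling mammalian protein expression clones. It replicates in E. coli at high copy from the ColE1/pUC-type origin and carries a β-lactamase gene with its own promoter for ampicillin selection. No insert is present. Instead, the cloning position holds the standard Gateway counter-selection cassette: a chloramphenicol acetyltransferase gene with its cat promoter, a ccdA fragment, and the complete ccdB gene. CcdB is a gyrase poison lethal to ordinary E. coli strains, which is why the empty vector is maintained in a ccdB-tolerant strain under dual chloramphenicol and ampicillin selection.

The cassette is flanked by two attR recombination sites. The automated annotation labels these attR1 (overlapping an attB4 core match) and attR3, but the catalogue name identifies them as attR4 and attR2; the labels probably reflect the close similarity among attR variants. In an LR Clonase reaction, entry clones with compatible att sites replace the CmR-ccdB cassette, and loss of ccdB allows recombinants to be recovered in standard strains on ampicillin.

A bovine growth hormone polyadenylation signal lies just downstream of the cassette. Upstream of it, no mammalian promoter is annotated, and only a very short SV40 promoter fragment appears elsewhere. This arrangement suggests that the promoter is meant to arrive on one of the entry clones along with the coding sequence, although the record does not say so explicitly. No mammalian selection marker is annotated. The vector belongs to a system for combinatorial assembly of clone libraries by site-specific recombination.
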