Addgene plasmid #161894: pDest-302 (attR4-attR2)
Purpose: (Empty Backbone) Multisite Gateway (attR4-attR2) vector for mammalian protein expression
Depositing lab: Dominic Esposito. Depositing organization: National Cancer Institute (NCI). Publication: Combinatorial assembly of clone libraries using site-specific recombination. Wall VE, Garvey LA, Mehalko JL, Procter LV, Esposito D. Methods Mol Biol. 2014;1116:193-208. doi: 10.1007/978-1-62703-764-8_14. PubMed 24395366.
Backbone
  Vector backbone: pUC19
  Vector type: Mammalian Expression
Growth in bacteria
  Bacterial resistance: Chloramphenicol and Ampicillin, 25 & 100 μg/mL
  Growth temperature: 37°C
  Growth strain: ccdB Survival
  Copy number: High Copy
Gene/Insert
  Gene/Insert name: None
Terms and licenses: Academic/Nonprofit Terms; Industry Terms: Not Available to Industry
How to cite: pDest-302 (attR4-attR2) was a gift from Dominic Esposito (Addgene plasmid # 161894 ; http://n2t.net/addgene:161894 ; RRID:Addgene_161894)
